Addgene plasmid #104649: pUG-TP1
Purpose: (Empty Backbone) Level 1 cloning vector
Depositing lab: Marco Trujillo. Depositing organization: Leibniz Institute of Plant Biochemistry (IPB). Publication: UbiGate: a synthetic biology toolbox to analyse ubiquitination. Kowarschik K, Hoehenwarter W, Marillonnet S, Trujillo M. New Phytol. 2018 Mar;217(4):1749-1763. doi: 10.1111/nph.14900. Epub 2017 Nov 30. PubMed 29194629.
Backbone
  Vector backbone: pICH66323
  Backbone manufacturer: self-made
  Backbone size (bp): 2222
  Vector type: Synthetic Biology
  Selectable markers: LacZ alpha
Growth in bacteria
  Bacterial resistance: Ampicillin, 100 μg/mL
  Growth temperature: 37°C
  Growth strain: DH5alpha
  Copy number: High Copy
Gene/Insert
  Gene/Insert name: None
Terms and licenses: Academic/Nonprofit Terms; Industry Terms: Not Available to Industry
Depositor comments: Level 1 cloning vector for insertion of an N-terminal tag, defining position no.1 for cloning with BsaI
How to cite: pUG-TP1 was a gift from Marco Trujillo (Addgene plasmid # 104649 ; http://n2t.net/addgene:104649 ; RRID:Addgene_104649)
