[The description below was written by a language model from this plasmid's Addgene catalogue record and pLannotate feature annotations shown in this document.]
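Description:
pUG-TP1 is an empty level 1 cloning vector from the UbiGate toolbox, a synthetic biology (Golden Gate-style modular cloning) system built for analysing ubiquitination. It is derived from the self-made backbone pICH66323 and is a small plasmid of about 2.7 kb that is propagated in E. coli. Replication depends on a high-copy ColE1/pUC-type origin, and selection is by ampicillin through a β-lactamase (AmpR) gene driven by its own bla promoter. A fragment of the pBR322 basis-of-mobility region is also annotated. The repository-sequenced and depositor-supplied records are the same length and contain the same set of features, differing only in where numbering begins.

The record lists no insert. The functional cargo is a lacZα screening cassette, made up of a CAP binding site, lac promoter and lac operator upstream of a pUC18/19-type multiple cloning site and a LacZα fragment. In modular cloning vectors of this kind, the lacZα cassette serves as a dropout marker. When a part is inserted by type IIS restriction-ligation it replaces the cassette, so correct clones can be told apart from the parental vector by blue/white screening. According to the depositor, the vector is cloned into with BsaI, accepts an N-terminal tag, and defines position 1 in the assembly order. The BsaI sites themselves and their overhangs are not annotated in the feature tables. A short T7 gene 10 ribosome binding site fragment and small lacI fragments flank the cassette. The lacI pieces are too short to encode a functional repressor and are probably remnants of the lac region, and the record does not say whether the ribosome binding site fragment has a designed role in downstream expression.
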