Features (pLannotate 1.2.2; 12 found; start..end, strand, type, name):
    198..302     +  promoter       AmpR promoter: bla
    303..1163    +  CDS            AmpR: β-lactamase; bla; confers resistance to ampicillin, carbenicillin, and related antibiotics
   1334..1922    +  rep_origin     ori: high-copy-number ColE1/pMB1/pBR322/pUC origin of replication
   2105..2154    +  CDS            lacI (fragment): lac repressor; lacI; The lac repressor binds to the lac operator to inhibit transcription in E. coli. This inhibition can be relieved by adding lactose or isopropyl-β-D-thiogalactopyranoside (IPTG).
   2181..2198    +  RBS            RBS (fragment): efficient ribosome binding site from bacteriophage T7 gene 10 (Olins and Rangwala, 1989)
   2214..2256    +  CDS            lacI (fragment): lac repressor; lacI; The lac repressor binds to the lac operator to inhibit transcription in E. coli. This inhibition can be relieved by adding lactose or isopropyl-β-D-thiogalactopyranoside (IPTG).
   2269..2290    +  protein_bind   CAP binding site: CAP binding activates transcription in the presence of cAMP. E. coli catabolite activator protein
   2305..2335    +  promoter       lac promoter: promoter for the E. coli lac operon
   2343..2359    +  protein_bind   lac operator: The lac repressor binds to the lac operator to inhibit transcription in E. coli. This inhibition can be relieved by adding lactose or isopropyl-β-D-thiogalactopyranoside (IPTG). lac repressor encoded by lacI
   2396..2452    -  misc_feature   MCS: pUC18/19 multiple cloning site
   2449..2606    +  CDS            lacZα (fragment): LacZα fragment of β-galactosidase; lacZ fragment
   2612..2701    -  misc_feature   bom (fragment): basis of mobility region from pBR322
>Addgene plasmid #104649 | pUG-TP1 | depositor full sequence | sequence record 198478 | Full Sequence
TAAGCCAGCCCCGACACCCGCCAACACCCGCTGACGCGCCCTGACGGGCTTGTCTGCTCCCGGCATCCGC
TTACAGACAAGCTGTGACCCACGAAGTGAGTGGACGAAAGGGCCTCGTGATACGCCTATTTTTATAGGTT
AATGTCATGATAATAATGGTTTCTTAGACGTCAGGTGGCACTTTTCGGGGAAATGTGCGCGGAACCCCTA
TTTGTTTATTTTTCTAAATACATTCAAATATGTATCCGCTCATGAGACAATAACCCTGATAAATGCTTCA
ATAATATTGAAAAAGGAAGAGTATGAGTATTCAACATTTCCGTGTCGCCCTTATTCCCTTTTTTGCGGCA
TTTTGCCTTCCTGTTTTTGCTCACCCAGAAACGCTGGTGAAAGTAAAAGATGCTGAAGATCAGTTGGGTG
CACGAGTGGGTTACATCGAACTGGATCTCAACAGCGGTAAGATCCTTGAGAGTTTTCGCCCCGAAGAACG
TTTTCCAATGATGAGCACTTTTAAAGTTCTGCTATGTGGCGCGGTATTATCCCGTATTGACGCCGGGCAA
GAGCAACTCGGTCGCCGCATACACTATTCTCAGAATGACTTGGTTGAGTACTCACCAGTCACAGAAAAGC
ATCTTACGGATGGCATGACAGTAAGAGAATTATGCAGTGCTGCCATAACCATGAGTGATAACACTGCGGC
CAACTTACTTCTGACAACGATCGGAGGACCGAAGGAGCTAACCGCTTTTTTGCACAACATGGGGGATCAT
GTAACTCGCCTTGATCGTTGGGAACCGGAGCTGAATGAAGCCATACCAAACGACGAGCGTGACACCACGA
TGCCTGTAGCAATGGCAACAACGTTGCGCAAACTATTAACTGGCGAACTACTTACTCTAGCTTCCCGGCA
ACAATTAATAGACTGGATGGAGGCGGATAAAGTTGCAGGACCACTTCTGCGCTCGGCCCTTCCGGCTGGC
TGGTTTATTGCTGATAAATCTGGAGCCGGTGAGCGTGGTTCTCGCGGTATCATTGCAGCACTGGGGCCAG
ATGGTAAGCCCTCCCGTATCGTAGTTATCTACACGACGGGGAGTCAGGCAACTATGGATGAACGAAATAG
ACAGATCGCTGAGATAGGTGCCTCACTGATTAAGCATTGGTAACTGTCAGACCAAGTTTACTCATATATA
CTTTAGATTGATTTAAAACTTCATTTTTAATTTAAAAGGATCTAGGTGAAGATCCTTTTTGATAATCTCA
TGACCAAAATCCCTTAACGTGAGTTTTCGTTCCACTGAGCGTCAGACCCCGTAGAAAAGATCAAAGGATC
TTCTTGAGATCCTTTTTTTCTGCGCGTAATCTGCTGCTTGCAAACAAAAAAACCACCGCTACCAGCGGTG
GTTTGTTTGCCGGATCAAGAGCTACCAACTCTTTTTCCGAAGGTAACTGGCTTCAGCAGAGCGCAGATAC
CAAATACTGTCCTTCTAGTGTAGCCGTAGTTAGGCCACCACTTCAAGAACTCTGTAGCACCGCCTACATA
CCTCGCTCTGCTAATCCTGTTACCAGTGGCTGCTGCCAGTGGCGATAAGTCGTGTCTTACCGGGTTGGAC
TCAAGACGATAGTTACCGGATAAGGCGCAGCGGTCGGGCTGAACGGGGGGTTCGTGCACACAGCCCAGCT
TGGAGCGAACGACCTACACCGAACTGAGATACCTACAGCGTGAGCTATGAGAAAGCGCCACGCTTCCCGA
AGGGAGAAAGGCGGACAGGTATCCGGTAAGCGGCAGGGTCGGAACAGGAGAGCGCACGAGGGAGCTTCCA
GGGGGAAACGCCTGGTATCTTTATAGTCCTGTCGGGTTTCGCCACCTCTGACTTGAGCGTCGATTTTTGT
GATGCTCGTCAGGGGGGCGGAGCCTATGGAAAAACGCCAGCAACGCGGCCTTTTTACGGTTCCTGGCCTT
TTGCTGGCCTTTTGCTCACATGTTCTTTCCTGCGTTATCCCCTGATTCTGTGGATAACCGTATTACCGCC
TTTGAGTGAGCTGATACCGCTCGCCGCAGCCGAACGACCGAGCGCAGCGAGTCAGTGAGCGAGGAAGCGG
ATGAGCGCCCAATACGCAAACCGCCTCTCCCCGCGCGTTGGCCGATTCATTAATCACTCTGTGGTTCAGA
AGACATTGCCTTAACTTTAAGAAGGAGATATACCATGGAGACCGCAGCTGGCACGACAGGTTTCCCGACT
GGAAAGCGGGCAGTGAGCGCAACGCAATTAATGTGAGTTAGCTCACTCATTAGGCACCCCAGGCTTTACA
CTTTATGCTTCCGGCTCGTATGTTGTGTGGAATTGTGAGCGGATAACAATTTCACACAGGAAACAGCTAT
GACCATGATTACGCCAAGCTTGCATGCCTGCAGGTCGACTCTAGAGGATCCCCGGGTACCGAGCTCGAAT
TCACTGGCCGTCGTTTTACAACGTCGTGACTGGGAAAACCCTGGCGTTACCCAACTTAATCGCCTTGCAG
CACATCCCCCTTTCGCCAGCTGGCGTAATAGCGAAGAGGCCCGCACCGATCGCCCTTCCCAACAGTTGCG
CAGCCTGAATGGCGAATGGCGCCTGATGCGGTATTTTCTCCTTACGCATCTGTGCGGTATTTCACACCGC
ATATGGTGCACTCTCAGTACAATCTGCTCTGATGCCGCATAAGGTCTCAGCTTGCAATTGTCTTC
