Features (pLannotate 1.2.2; 12 found; start..end, strand, type, name):
     53..70      +  RBS            RBS (fragment): efficient ribosome binding site from bacteriophage T7 gene 10 (Olins and Rangwala, 1989)
     86..128     +  CDS            lacI (fragment): lac repressor; lacI; The lac repressor binds to the lac operator to inhibit transcription in E. coli. This inhibition can be relieved by adding lactose or isopropyl-β-D-thiogalactopyranoside (IPTG).
    141..162     +  protein_bind   CAP binding site: CAP binding activates transcription in the presence of cAMP. E. coli catabolite activator protein
    177..207     +  promoter       lac promoter: promoter for the E. coli lac operon
    215..231     +  protein_bind   lac operator: The lac repressor binds to the lac operator to inhibit transcription in E. coli. This inhibition can be relieved by adding lactose or isopropyl-β-D-thiogalactopyranoside (IPTG). lac repressor encoded by lacI
    268..324     -  misc_feature   MCS: pUC18/19 multiple cloning site
    321..478     +  CDS            lacZα (fragment): LacZα fragment of β-galactosidase; lacZ fragment
    484..573     -  misc_feature   bom (fragment): basis of mobility region from pBR322
    795..899     +  promoter       AmpR promoter: bla
    900..1760    +  CDS            AmpR: β-lactamase; bla; confers resistance to ampicillin, carbenicillin, and related antibiotics
   1931..2519    +  rep_origin     ori: high-copy-number ColE1/pMB1/pBR322/pUC origin of replication
   2702..26      +  CDS            lacI (fragment) (across the origin): lac repressor; lacI; The lac repressor binds to the lac operator to inhibit transcription in E. coli. This inhibition can be relieved by adding lactose or isopropyl-β-D-thiogalactopyranoside (IPTG).
>Addgene plasmid #104649 | pUG-TP1 | addgene full sequence | sequence record 205578 | Addgene NGS Result
CCCCGCGCGTTGGCCGATTCATTAATCACTCTGTGGTTCAGAAGACATTGCCTTAACTTTAAGAAGGAGA
TATACCATGGAGACCGCAGCTGGCACGACAGGTTTCCCGACTGGAAAGCGGGCAGTGAGCGCAACGCAAT
TAATGTGAGTTAGCTCACTCATTAGGCACCCCAGGCTTTACACTTTATGCTTCCGGCTCGTATGTTGTGT
GGAATTGTGAGCGGATAACAATTTCACACAGGAAACAGCTATGACCATGATTACGCCAAGCTTGCATGCC
TGCAGGTCGACTCTAGAGGATCCCCGGGTACCGAGCTCGAATTCACTGGCCGTCGTTTTACAACGTCGTG
ACTGGGAAAACCCTGGCGTTACCCAACTTAATCGCCTTGCAGCACATCCCCCTTTCGCCAGCTGGCGTAA
TAGCGAAGAGGCCCGCACCGATCGCCCTTCCCAACAGTTGCGCAGCCTGAATGGCGAATGGCGCCTGATG
CGGTATTTTCTCCTTACGCATCTGTGCGGTATTTCACACCGCATATGGTGCACTCTCAGTACAATCTGCT
CTGATGCCGCATAAGGTCTCAGCTTGCAATTGTCTTCTAAGCCAGCCCCGACACCCGCCAACACCCGCTG
ACGCGCCCTGACGGGCTTGTCTGCTCCCGGCATCCGCTTACAGACAAGCTGTGACCCACGAAGTGAGTGG
ACGAAAGGGCCTCGTGATACGCCTATTTTTATAGGTTAATGTCATGATAATAATGGTTTCTTAGACGTCA
GGTGGCACTTTTCGGGGAAATGTGCGCGGAACCCCTATTTGTTTATTTTTCTAAATACATTCAAATATGT
ATCCGCTCATGAGACAATAACCCTGATAAATGCTTCAATAATATTGAAAAAGGAAGAGTATGAGTATTCA
ACATTTCCGTGTCGCCCTTATTCCCTTTTTTGCGGCATTTTGCCTTCCTGTTTTTGCTCACCCAGAAACG
CTGGTGAAAGTAAAAGATGCTGAAGATCAGTTGGGTGCACGAGTGGGTTACATCGAACTGGATCTCAACA
GCGGTAAGATCCTTGAGAGTTTTCGCCCCGAAGAACGTTTTCCAATGATGAGCACTTTTAAAGTTCTGCT
ATGTGGCGCGGTATTATCCCGTATTGACGCCGGGCAAGAGCAACTCGGTCGCCGCATACACTATTCTCAG
AATGACTTGGTTGAGTACTCACCAGTCACAGAAAAGCATCTTACGGATGGCATGACAGTAAGAGAATTAT
GCAGTGCTGCCATAACCATGAGTGATAACACTGCGGCCAACTTACTTCTGACAACGATCGGAGGACCGAA
GGAGCTAACCGCTTTTTTGCACAACATGGGGGATCATGTAACTCGCCTTGATCGTTGGGAACCGGAGCTG
AATGAAGCCATACCAAACGACGAGCGTGACACCACGATGCCTGTAGCAATGGCAACAACGTTGCGCAAAC
TATTAACTGGCGAACTACTTACTCTAGCTTCCCGGCAACAATTAATAGACTGGATGGAGGCGGATAAAGT
TGCAGGACCACTTCTGCGCTCGGCCCTTCCGGCTGGCTGGTTTATTGCTGATAAATCTGGAGCCGGTGAG
CGTGGTTCTCGCGGTATCATTGCAGCACTGGGGCCAGATGGTAAGCCCTCCCGTATCGTAGTTATCTACA
CGACGGGGAGTCAGGCAACTATGGATGAACGAAATAGACAGATCGCTGAGATAGGTGCCTCACTGATTAA
GCATTGGTAACTGTCAGACCAAGTTTACTCATATATACTTTAGATTGATTTAAAACTTCATTTTTAATTT
AAAAGGATCTAGGTGAAGATCCTTTTTGATAATCTCATGACCAAAATCCCTTAACGTGAGTTTTCGTTCC
ACTGAGCGTCAGACCCCGTAGAAAAGATCAAAGGATCTTCTTGAGATCCTTTTTTTCTGCGCGTAATCTG
CTGCTTGCAAACAAAAAAACCACCGCTACCAGCGGTGGTTTGTTTGCCGGATCAAGAGCTACCAACTCTT
TTTCCGAAGGTAACTGGCTTCAGCAGAGCGCAGATACCAAATACTGTTCTTCTAGTGTAGCCGTAGTTAG
GCCACCACTTCAAGAACTCTGTAGCACCGCCTACATACCTCGCTCTGCTAATCCTGTTACCAGTGGCTGC
TGCCAGTGGCGATAAGTCGTGTCTTACCGGGTTGGACTCAAGACGATAGTTACCGGATAAGGCGCAGCGG
TCGGGCTGAACGGGGGGTTCGTGCACACAGCCCAGCTTGGAGCGAACGACCTACACCGAACTGAGATACC
TACAGCGTGAGCTATGAGAAAGCGCCACGCTTCCCGAAGGGAGAAAGGCGGACAGGTATCCGGTAAGCGG
CAGGGTCGGAACAGGAGAGCGCACGAGGGAGCTTCCAGGGGGAAACGCCTGGTATCTTTATAGTCCTGTC
GGGTTTCGCCACCTCTGACTTGAGCGTCGATTTTTGTGATGCTCGTCAGGGGGGCGGAGCCTATGGAAAA
ACGCCAGCAACGCGGCCTTTTTACGGTTCCTGGCCTTTTGCTGGCCTTTTGCTCACATGTTCTTTCCTGC
GTTATCCCCTGATTCTGTGGATAACCGTATTACCGCCTTTGAGTGAGCTGATACCGCTCGCCGCAGCCGA
ACGACCGAGCGCAGCGAGTCAGTGAGCGAGGAAGCGGATGAGCGCCCAATACGCAAACCGCCTCT
